Addgene plasmid #114900: CLV1 L2_pECIA14
Purpose: Prey vector CLV1 L2_pECIA14 should be used with bait vector CLV1 L2_pECIA2.
Depositing lab: Youssef Belkhadir. Depositing organization: Gregor Mendel Institute of Molecular Plant Biology. Publication: An extracellular network of Arabidopsis leucine-rich repeat receptor kinases. Smakowska-Luzan E, Mott GA, Parys K, Stegmann M, Howton TC, Layeghifard M, Neuhold J, Lehner A, Kong J, Grunwald K, Weinberger N, Satbhai SB, Mayer D, Busch W, Madalinski M, Stolt-Bergner P, Provart NJ, Mukhtar MS, Zipfel C, Desveaux D, Guttman DS, Belkhadir Y. Nature. 2018 Jan 18;553(7688):342-346. doi: 10.1038/nature25184. Epub 2018 Jan 10. PubMed 29320478.
Backbone
  Vector backbone: pECIA14
  Backbone manufacturer: Chris Garcia (Addgene plasmid # 47051)
  Vector type: Insect Expression
Growth in bacteria
  Bacterial resistance: Ampicillin, 100 μg/mL
  Growth temperature: 37°C
  Growth strain: DH5alpha
  Copy number: High Copy
Gene/Insert
  Gene/Insert name: AT1G75820
  Species: A. thaliana (mustard weed)
  Entrez Gene: CLV1 (a.k.a. AT1G75820, ATCLV1, CLAVATA 1, CLV1 RECEPTOR KINASE PRECURSOR, FAS3, FASCIATA 3, FLO5, FLOWER DEVELOPMENT 5, T4O12.5, T4O12_5)
  Promoter: Metallothionein (Copper-Inducible)
  Cloning method: Ligation Independent Cloning
Terms and licenses: Academic/Nonprofit Terms; Industry Terms: Not Available to Industry
Depositor comments: Plasmid for secreted expression in Drosophila cell culture by induction via CuSO4. Insert is an extracellular domain of indicated LRR-RK, C-terminally tagged with Pentameric rat COMP helix, Alkaline Phosphatase (human, placental), Flag, and hexahistidine tags. Insert Protein Sequence: SPCFAYTDMEVLLNLKSSMIGPKGHGLHDWIHSSSPDAHCSFSGVSCDDDARVISLNVSFTPLFGTISPEIGMLTHLVNLTLAANNFTGELPLEMKSLTSLKVLNISNNGNLTGTFPGEILKAMVDLEVLDTYNNNFNGKLPPEMSELKKLKYLSFGGNFFSGEIPESYGDIQSLEYLGLNGAGLSGKSPAFLSRLKNLREMYIGYYNSYTGGVPPEFGGLTKLEILDMASCTLTGEIPTSLSNLKHLHTLFLHINNLTGHIPPELSGLVSLKSLDLSINQLTGEIPQSFINLGNITLINLFRNNLYGQIPEAIGELPKLEVFEVWENNFTLQLPANLGRNGNLIKLDVSDNHLTGLIPKDLCRGEKLEMLILSNNFFFGPIPEELGKCKSLTKIRIVKNLLNGTVPAGLFNLPLVTIIELTDNFFSGELPVTMSGDVLDQIYLSNNWFSGEIPPAIGNFPNLQTLFLDRNRFRGNIPREIFELKHLSRINTSANNITGGIPDSISRCSTLISVDLSRNRINGEIPKGINNVKNLGTLNISGNQLTGSIPTGIGNMTSLTTLDLSFNDLSGRVPLGGQFLVFNETSFAGNTYLCLPHRVSCPTRPGQTSDHNHTALFS
How to cite: CLV1 L2_pECIA14 was a gift from Youssef Belkhadir (Addgene plasmid # 114900 ; http://n2t.net/addgene:114900 ; RRID:Addgene_114900)
