[The description below was written by a language model from this plasmid's Addgene catalogue record and pLannotate feature annotations shown in this document.]
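Description:
CLV1 L2_pECIA14 is an insect-cell expression plasmid built on the pECIA14 backbone for secreted production of a plant receptor ectodomain in Drosophila cell culture. In bacteria it is maintained through a high-copy ColE1/pUC-type origin and selected with ampicillin via the β-lactamase gene. The remaining bacterial features in the 7,079 nt sequenced record (lac promoter/operator, and fragments of lacZα, lacI, rop and bom) appear to be cloning-vector remnants with no evident role in the expression cassette.

The payload is a single fusion open reading frame driven by the copper-inducible Drosophila metallothionein promoter, so expression is switched on by adding copper sulfate to the culture. A Drosophila BiP signal sequence directs the product into the secretory pathway. It is followed by the extracellular leucine-rich repeat domain of Arabidopsis thaliana CLAVATA1 (AT1G75820), the receptor kinase that perceives CLV3 and related CLE peptides in meristem maintenance. The kinase portion is not included. Downstream, the ectodomain is fused to a pentamerising COMP coiled-coil helix (described by the depositor as rat, though the annotation matched it to the human protein), human placental alkaline phosphatase, a FLAG epitope and, according to the depositor, a hexahistidine tag that the feature table does not annotate. An SV40 polyadenylation signal lies after the cassette.

This is the "prey" format of an extracellular interaction assay. Pentamerisation increases avidity so that weak ectodomain contacts can be detected, and alkaline phosphatase provides an enzymatic readout of binding. It is meant to be paired with a bait construct in the pECIA2 backbone, such as the corresponding CLV1 bait vector, and was generated as part of a systematic mapping of interactions among Arabidopsis LRR receptor kinase ectodomains.
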