Features (pLannotate 1.2.2; 19 found; start..end, strand, type, name):
     23..449     +  promoter       MT promoter: Drosophila metallothionein promoter
    467..520     +  sig_peptide    BiP signal sequence: Drosophila BiP signal sequence
    521..2374    +  CDS            CLV1 (fragment): CLV1_ARATH - Experimental evidence at protein level: Swiss-Prot protein existence level 1. Involved in the detection of CLV3 and CLV3-like (CLE) peptides, that act as extracellular signals regulating meristem maintenance. Acts with CLV3p as a ligand-receptor pair in a signal transduction pathway coordinating growth between adjacent meristematic regions and controlling the balance between meristem cell proliferation and differentiation. From Arabidopsis thaliana (Mouse-ear cress).
   2366..2575    +  CDS            COMP (fragment): COMP_HUMAN - Experimental evidence at protein level: Swiss-Prot protein existence level 1. May play a role in the structural integrity of cartilage via its interaction with other extracellular matrix proteins such as the collagens and fibronectin. Can mediate the interaction of chondrocytes with the cartilage extracellular matrix through interaction with cell surface integrin receptors. Could play a role in the pathogenesis of osteoarthritis. Potent suppressor of apoptosis in both primary chondrocytes and transformed cells. Suppresses apoptosis by blocking the activation of caspase-3 and by in
   2578..4030    +  CDS            SEAP (fragment): secreted alkaline phosphatase from human placenta The natural enzyme has a C-terminal transmembrane sequence that is replaced by a GPI anchor.
   4067..4096    +  CDS            2xFLAG (fragment): two tandem FLAG® epitope tags
   4202..4336    -  polyA_signal   SV40 poly(A) signal: SV40 polyadenylation signal
   4359..4443    -  CDS            large T antigen (fragment): large T antigen from SV40 (simian virus 40)
   4443..4467    +  misc_feature   MCS (fragment): pUC18/19 multiple cloning site
   4504..4520    -  protein_bind   lac operator: The lac repressor binds to the lac operator to inhibit transcription in E. coli. This inhibition can be relieved by adding lactose or isopropyl-β-D-thiogalactopyranoside (IPTG). lac repressor encoded by lacI
   4528..4558    -  promoter       lac promoter: promoter for the E. coli lac operon
   4573..4594    -  protein_bind   CAP binding site: CAP binding activates transcription in the presence of cAMP. E. coli catabolite activator protein
   4607..4699    -  CDS            lacI (fragment): lac repressor; lacI; The lac repressor binds to the lac operator to inhibit transcription in E. coli. This inhibition can be relieved by adding lactose or isopropyl-β-D-thiogalactopyranoside (IPTG).
   4882..5470    -  rep_origin     ori: high-copy-number ColE1/pMB1/pBR322/pUC origin of replication
   5641..6501    -  CDS            AmpR: β-lactamase; bla; confers resistance to ampicillin, carbenicillin, and related antibiotics
   6502..6606    -  promoter       AmpR promoter: bla
   6701..6736    +  CDS            rop (fragment): Rop protein, which maintains plasmids at low copy number; rop
   6838..6937    +  misc_feature   bom (fragment): basis of mobility region from pBR322
   6943..21      -  CDS            lacZα (fragment) (across the origin): LacZα fragment of β-galactosidase; lacZ fragment
>Addgene plasmid #114900 | CLV1 L2_pECIA14 | addgene full sequence | sequence record 276503 | Addgene NGS Result
GTAAAACGACGGCCAGTGAATTAATTCGTTGCAGGACAGGATGTGGTGCCCGATGTGACTAGCTCTTTGC
TGCAGGCCGTCCTATCCTCTGGTTCCGATAAGAGACCCAGAACTCCGGCCCCCCACCGCCCACCGCCACC
CCCATACATATGTGGTACGCAAGTAAGAGTGCCTGCGCATGCCCCATGTGCCCCACCAAGAGCTTTGCAT
CCCATACAAGTCCCCAAAGTGGAGAACCGAACCAATTCTTCGCGGGCAGAACAAAAGCTTCTGCACACGT
CTCCACTCGAATTTGGAGCCGGCCGGCGTGTGCAAAAGAGGTGAATCGAACGAAAGACCCGTGTGTAAAG
CCGCGTTTCCAAAATGTATAAAACCGAGAGCATCTGGCCAATGTGCATCAGTTGTGGTCAGCAGCAAAAT
CAAGTGAATCATCTCAGTGCAACTAAAGGGGGGATCCGATCTCAATATGAAGTTATGCATATTACTGGCC
GTCGTGGCCTTTGTTGGCCTCTCGCTCGGGTCACCATGTTTCGCTTACACTGACATGGAAGTTCTTCTCA
ATCTCAAATCCTCCATGATTGGTCCTAAAGGACACGGTCTCCACGACTGGATTCACTCATCTTCTCCGGA
TGCTCACTGTTCTTTCTCCGGCGTCTCATGTGACGACGATGCTCGTGTTATCTCTCTCAACGTCTCCTTC
ACTCCTTTGTTTGGTACAATCTCACCAGAGATTGGGATGTTGACTCATTTGGTGAATCTAACTTTAGCTG
CCAACAACTTCACCGGTGAATTACCATTGGAGATGAAGAGTCTAACTTCTCTCAAGGTTTTGAATATCTC
CAACAATGGTAACCTTACTGGAACATTCCCTGGAGAGATTTTAAAAGCTATGGTTGATCTTGAAGTTCTT
GACACTTATAACAACAATTTCAACGGTAAGTTACCACCGGAGATGTCAGAGCTTAAGAAGCTTAAATACC
TCTCTTTCGGTGGAAATTTCTTCAGCGGAGAGATTCCAGAGAGTTATGGAGATATTCAAAGCTTAGAGTA
TCTTGGTCTCAACGGAGCTGGACTCTCCGGTAAATCTCCGGCGTTTCTTTCCCGCCTCAAGAACTTAAGA
GAAATGTATATTGGCTACTACAACAGCTACACCGGTGGTGTTCCACCGGAGTTCGGTGGTTTAACAAAGC
TTGAGATCCTCGACATGGCGAGCTGTACACTCACCGGAGAGATTCCGACGAGTTTAAGTAACCTGAAACA
TCTACATACTCTGTTTCTTCACATCAACAACTTAACCGGTCATATACCACCGGAGCTTTCCGGTTTAGTC
AGCTTGAAATCTCTCGATTTATCAATCAATCAGTTAACCGGAGAAATCCCTCAAAGCTTCATCAATCTCG
GAAACATTACTCTAATCAATCTCTTCAGAAACAATCTCTACGGACAAATACCAGAGGCCATCGGAGAATT
ACCAAAACTCGAAGTCTTCGAAGTATGGGAGAACAATTTCACGTTACAATTACCGGCGAATCTTGGCCGG
AACGGGAATCTAATAAAGCTTGATGTCTCTGATAATCATCTCACCGGACTTATCCCCAAGGACTTATGCA
GAGGTGAGAAATTAGAGATGTTAATTCTCTCTAACAACTTCTTCTTTGGTCCAATTCCAGAAGAGCTTGG
TAAATGCAAATCCTTAACCAAAATCAGAATCGTTAAGAATCTTCTCAACGGCACTGTTCCGGCGGGGCTT
TTCAATCTACCGTTAGTTACGATTATCGAACTCACTGATAATTTCTTCTCCGGTGAACTTCCGGTAACGA
TGTCCGGCGATGTTCTCGATCAGATTTACCTCTCTAACAACTGGTTTTCCGGCGAGATTCCACCTGCGAT
TGGTAATTTCCCCAATCTACAGACTCTATTCTTAGATCGGAACCGATTTCGCGGCAACATTCCGAGAGAA
ATCTTCGAATTGAAGCATTTATCGAGGATCAACACAAGTGCGAACAACATCACCGGCGGTATTCCAGATT
CAATCTCTCGCTGCTCAACTTTAATCTCCGTCGATCTCAGCCGTAACCGAATCAACGGAGAAATCCCTAA
AGGGATCAACAACGTGAAAAACTTAGGAACTCTAAATATCTCCGGTAATCAATTAACCGGTTCAATCCCT
ACCGGAATCGGAAACATGACGAGTTTAACAACTCTCGATCTCTCTTTCAACGATCTCTCCGGTAGAGTAC
CACTCGGTGGTCAATTCTTGGTGTTCAACGAAACTTCCTTCGCCGGAAACACTTACCTCTGTCTCCCTCA
CCGTGTCTCTTGTCCAACACGGCCAGGACAAACCTCCGATCACAATCACACGGCGTTGTTCTCACTGGAG
GTGCTGTTCCAGGGACCAAGCGGCAATCCCGGCGGCGATCTGGCCCCCCAGATGCTGCGCGAGCTGCAGG
AGACCAATGCCGCCCTGCAGGACGTGCGCGAGCTGCTGCGCCACCGCGTGAAGGAGATCACCTTCCTGAA
GAACACCGTGATGGAGTGCGACGCCTGCGGCATGCAGCCCTCTAGAGGCTCCGGCTCCATCATCCCAGTT
GAGGAGGAGAACCCGGACTTCTGGAACCGCGAGGCAGCCGAGGCCCTGGGTGCCGCCAAGAAGCTGCAGC
CTGCACAGACAGCCGCCAAGAACCTCATCATCTTCCTGGGCGATGGGATGGGGGTGTCTACGGTGACAGC
TGCCAGGATCCTAAAAGGGCAGAAGAAGGACAAACTGGGGCCTGAGATACCCCTGGCCATGGACCGCTTC
CCATATGTGGCTCTGTCCAAGACATACAATGTAGACAAACATGTGCCAGACAGTGGAGCCACAGCCACGG
CCTACCTGTGCGGGGTCAAGGGCAACTTCCAGACCATTGGCTTGAGTGCAGCCGCCCGCTTTAACCAGTG
CAACACGACACGCGGCAACGAGGTCATCTCCGTGATGAATCGGGCCAAGAAAGCAGGGAAGTCAGTGGGA
GTGGTAACCACCACACGAGTGCAGCACGCCTCGCCAGCCGGCACCTACGCCCACACGGTGAACCGCAACT
GGTACTCGGACGCCGACGTGCCTGCCTCGGCCCGCCAGGAGGGGTGCCAGGACATCGCTACGCAGCTCAT
CTCCAACATGGACATTGACGTGATCCTAGGTGGAGGCCGAAAGTACATGTTTCGCATGGGAACCCCAGAC
CCTGAGTACCCAGATGACTACAGCCAAGGTGGGACCAGGCTGGACGGGAAGAATCTGGTGCAGGAATGGC
TGGCGAAGCGCCAGGGTGCCCGGTATGTGTGGAACCGCACTGAGCTCATGCAGGCTTCCCTGGACCCGTC
TGTGACCCATCTCATGGGTCTCTTTGAGCCTGGAGACATGAAATACGAGATCCACCGAGACTCCACACTG
GACCCCTCCCTGATGGAGATGACAGAGGCTGCCCTGCGCCTGCTGAGCAGGAACCCCCGCGGCTTCTTCC
TCTTCGTGGAGGGTGGTCGCATCGACCATGGTCATCATGAAAGCAGGGCTTACCGGGCACTGACTGAGAC
GATCATGTTCGACGACGCCATTGAGAGGGCGGGCCAGCTCACCAGCGAGGAGGACACGCTGAGCCTCGTC
ACTGCCGACCACTCCCACGTCTTCTCCTTCGGAGGCTACCCCCTGCGAGGGAGCTCCATCTTCGGGCTGG
CCCCTGGCAAGGCCCGGGACAGGAAGGCCTACACGGTCCTCCTATACGGAAACGGTCCAGGCTATGTGCT
CAAGGACGGCGCCCGGCCGGATGTTACCGAGAGCGAGAGCGGGAGCCCCGAGTATCGGCAGCAGTCAGCA
GTGCCCCTGGACGAAGAGACCCACGCAGGCGAGGACGTGGCGGTGTTCGCGCGCGGCCCGCAGGCGCACC
TGGTTCACGGCGTGCAGGAGCAGACCTTCATAGCGCACGTCATGGCCTTCGCCGCCTGCCTGGAGCCCTA
CACCGCCTGCGACCTGGCGCCCCCCGCCGGCACCACCGACGCCGCGCACCCGGGTTCTAGAGGAAGCACC
TCCGGCGATAACGATTACAAGGATGATGATGATAAGGCCAGCGGCACCGGTCATCATCACCATCACCATT
GAGTTTAAACCCGCTGATCAGCCTCGACTGTGCCTTCTAAGGCCTGAGCTCGCTGATCAGCCTCGATCGA
GGATCCAGACATGATAAGATACATTGATGAGTTTGGACAAACCACAACTAGAATGCAGTGAAAAAAATGC
TTTATTTGTGAAATTTGTGATGCTATTGCTTTATTTGTAACCATTATAAGCTGCAATAAACAAGTTAACA
ACAACAATTGCATTCATTTTATGTTTCAGGTTCAGGGGGAGGTGTGGGAGGTTTTTTAAAGCAAGTAAAA
CCTCTACAAATGTGGTATGGCTGATTATGATCAGTCGACCTGCAGGCATGCAAGCTTGGCGTAATCATGG
TCATAGCTGTTTCCTGTGTGAAATTGTTATCCGCTCACAATTCCACACAACATACGAGCCGGAAGCATAA
AGTGTAAAGCCTGGGGTGCCTAATGAGTGAGCTAACTCACATTAATTGCGTTGCGCTCACTGCCCGCTTT
CCAGTCGGGAAACCTGTCGTGCCAGCTGCATTAATGAATCGGCCAACGCGCGGGGAGAGGCGGTTTGCGT
ATTGGGCGCTCTTCCGCTTCCTCGCTCACTGACTCGCTGCGCTCGGTCGTTCGGCTGCGGCGAGCGGTAT
CAGCTCACTCAAAGGCGGTAATACGGTTATCCACAGAATCAGGGGATAACGCAGGAAAGAACATGTGAGC
AAAAGGCCAGCAAAAGGCCAGGAACCGTAAAAAGGCCGCGTTGCTGGCGTTTTTCCATAGGCTCCGCCCC
CCTGACGAGCATCACAAAAATCGACGCTCAAGTCAGAGGTGGCGAAACCCGACAGGACTATAAAGATACC
AGGCGTTTCCCCCTGGAAGCTCCCTCGTGCGCTCTCCTGTTCCGACCCTGCCGCTTACCGGATACCTGTC
CGCCTTTCTCCCTTCGGGAAGCGTGGCGCTTTCTCATAGCTCACGCTGTAGGTATCTCAGTTCGGTGTAG
GTCGTTCGCTCCAAGCTGGGCTGTGTGCACGAACCCCCCGTTCAGCCCGACCGCTGCGCCTTATCCGGTA
ACTATCGTCTTGAGTCCAACCCGGTAAGACACGACTTATCGCCACTGGCAGCAGCCACTGGTAACAGGAT
TAGCAGAGCGAGGTATGTAGGCGGTGCTACAGAGTTCTTGAAGTGGTGGCCTAACTACGGCTACACTAGA
AGAACAGTATTTGGTATCTGCGCTCTGCTGAAGCCAGTTACCTTCGGAAAAAGAGTTGGTAGCTCTTGAT
CCGGCAAACAAACCACCGCTGGTAGCGGTGGTTTTTTTGTTTGCAAGCAGCAGATTACGCGCAGAAAAAA
AGGATCTCAAGAAGATCCTTTGATCTTTTCTACGGGGTCTGACGCTCAGTGGAACGAAAACTCACGTTAA
GGGATTTTGGTCATGAGATTATCAAAAAGGATCTTCACCTAGATCCTTTTAAATTAAAAATGAAGTTTTA
AATCAATCTAAAGTATATATGAGTAAACTTGGTCTGACAGTTACCAATGCTTAATCAGTGAGGCACCTAT
CTCAGCGATCTGTCTATTTCGTTCATCCATAGTTGCCTGACTCCCCGTCGTGTAGATAACTACGATACGG
GAGGGCTTACCATCTGGCCCCAGTGCTGCAATGATACCGCGAGACCCACGCTCACCGGCTCCAGATTTAT
CAGCAATAAACCAGCCAGCCGGAAGGGCCGAGCGCAGAAGTGGTCCTGCAACTTTATCCGCCTCCATCCA
GTCTATTAATTGTTGCCGGGAAGCTAGAGTAAGTAGTTCGCCAGTTAATAGTTTGCGCAACGTTGTTGCC
ATTGCTACAGGCATCGTGGTGTCACGCTCGTCGTTTGGTATGGCTTCATTCAGCTCCGGTTCCCAACGAT
CAAGGCGAGTTACATGATCCCCCATGTTGTGCAAAAAAGCGGTTAGCTCCTTCGGTCCTCCGATCGTTGT
CAGAAGTAAGTTGGCCGCAGTGTTATCACTCATGGTTATGGCAGCACTGCATAATTCTCTTACTGTCATG
CCATCCGTAAGATGCTTTTCTGTGACTGGTGAGTACTCAACCAAGTCATTCTGAGAATAGTGTATGCGGC
GACCGAGTTGCTCTTGCCCGGCGTCAATACGGGATAATACCGCGCCACATAGCAGAACTTTAAAAGTGCT
CATCATTGGAAAACGTTCTTCGGGGCGAAAACTCTCAAGGATCTTACCGCTGTTGAGATCCAGTTCGATG
TAACCCACTCGTGCACCCAACTGATCTTCAGCATCTTTTACTTTCACCAGCGTTTCTGGGTGAGCAAAAA
CAGGAAGGCAAAATGCCGCAAAAAAGGGAATAAGGGCGACACGGAAATGTTGAATACTCATACTCTTCCT
TTTTCAATATTATTGAAGCATTTATCAGGGTTATTGTCTCATGAGCGGATACATATTTGAATGTATTTAG
AAAAATAAACAAATAGGGGTTCCGCGCACATTTCCCCGAAAAGTGCCACCTGACGTCTAAGAAACCATTA
TTATCATGACATTAACCTATAAAAATAGGCGTATCACGAGGCCCTTTCGTCTCGCGCGTTTCGGTGATGA
CGGTGAAAACCTCTGACACATGCAGCTCCCGGAGACGGTCACAGCTTGTCTGTAAGCGGATGCCGGGAGC
AGACAAGCCCGTCAGGGCGCGTCAGCGGGTGTTGGCGGGTGTCGGGGCTGGCTTAACTATGCGGCATCAG
AGCAGATTGTACTGAGAGTGCACCATATGCGGTGTGAAATACCGCACAGATGCGTAAGGAGAAAATACCG
CATCAGGCGCCATTCGCCATTCAGGCTGCGCAACTGTTGGGAAGGGCGATCGGTGCGGGCCTCTTCGCTA
TTACGCCAGCTGGCGAAAGGGGGATGTGCTGCAAGGCGATTAAGTTGGGTAACGCCAGGGTTTTCCCAGT
CACGACGTT
